>Addgene plasmid #77038 | CSF1R gRNA (BRDN0001146637) | addgene full sequence | sequence record 186996 | Addgene Assembled Sequence
CCCGGGTGCAAAGATGGATAAAGTTTTAAACAGAGAGGAATCTTTGCAGCTAATGGACCTTCTAGGTCTT
GAAAGGAGTGGGAATTGGCTCCGGTGCCCGTCAGTGGGCAGAGCGCACATCGCCCACAGTCCCCGAGAAG
TTGGGGGGAGGGGTCGGCAATTGATCCGGTGCCTAGAGAAGGTGGCGCGGGGTAAACTGGGAAAGTGATG
TCGTGTACTGGCTCCGCCTTTTTCCCGAGGGTGGGGGAGAACCGTATATAAGTGCAGTAGTCGCCGTGAA
CGTTCTTTTTCGCAACGGGTTTGCCGCCAGAACACAGGTAAGTGCCGTGTGTGGTTCCCGCGGGCCTGGC
CTCTTTACGGGTTATGGCCCTTGCGTGCCTTGAATTACTTCCACCTGGCTGCAGTACGTGATTCTTGATC
CCGAGCTTCGGGTTGGAAGTGGGTGGGAGAGTTCGAGGCCTTGCGCTTAAGGAGCCCCTTCGCCTCGTGC
TTGAGTTGAGGCCTGGCCTGGGCGCTGGGGCCGCCGCGTGCGAATCTGGTGGCACCTTCGCGCCTGTCTC
GCTGCTTTCGATAAGTCTCTAGCCATTTAAAATTTTTGATGACCTGCTGCGACGCTTTTTTTCTGGCAAG
ATAGTCTTGTAAATGCGGGCCAAGATCTGCACACTGGTATTTCGGTTTTTGGGGCCGCGGGCGGCGACGG
GGCCCGTGCGTCCCAGCGCACATGTTCGGCGAGGCGGGGCCTGCGAGCGCGGCCACCGAGAATCGGACGG
GGGTAGTCTCAAGCTGGCCGGCCTGCTCTGGTGCCTGGCCTCGCGCCGCCGTGTATCGCCCCGCCCTGGG
CGGCAAGGCTGGCCCGGTCGGCACCAGTTGCGTGAGCGGAAAGATGGCCGCTTCCCGGCCCTGCTGCAGG
GAGCTCAAAATGGAGGACGCGGCGCTCGGGAGAGCGGGCGGGTGAGTCACCCACACAAAGGAAAAGGGCC
TTTCCGTCCTCAGCCGTCGCTTCATGTGACTCCACGGAGTACCGGGCGCCGTCCAGGCACCTCGATTAGT
TCTCGAGCTTTTGGAGTACGTCGTCTTTAGGTTGGGGGGAGGGGTTTTATGCGATGGAGTTTCCCCACAC
TGAGTGGGTGGAGACTGAAGTTAGGCCAGCTTGGCACTTGATGTAATTCTCCTTGGAATTTGCCCTTTTT
GAGTTTGGATCTTGGTTCATTCTCAAGCCTCAGACAGTGGTTCAAAGTTTTTTTCTTCCATTTCAGGTGT
CGTGACGTACGGCCACCATGACCGAGTACAAGCCCACGGTGCGCCTCGCCACCCGCGACGACGTCCCCAG
GGCCGTACGCACCCTCGCCGCCGCGTTCGCCGACTACCCCGCCACGCGCCACACCGTCGATCCGGACCGC
CACATCGAGCGGGTCACCGAGCTGCAAGAACTCTTCCTCACGCGCGTCGGGCTCGACATCGGCAAGGTGT
GGGTCGCGGACGACGGCGCCGCCGTGGCGGTCTGGACCACGCCGGAGAGCGTCGAAGCGGGGGCGGTGTT
CGCCGAGATCGGCCCGCGCATGGCCGAGTTGAGCGGTTCCCGGCTGGCCGCGCAGCAACAGATGGAAGGC
CTCCTGGCGCCGCACCGGCCCAAGGAGCCCGCGTGGTTCCTGGCCACCGTCGGAGTCTCGCCCGACCACC
AGGGCAAGGGTCTGGGCAGCGCCGTCGTGCTCCCCGGAGTGGAGGCGGCCGAGCGCGCCGGGGTGCCCGC
CTTCCTGGAGACCTCCGCGCCCCGCAACCTCCCCTTCTACGAGCGGCTCGGCTTCACCGTCACCGCCGAC
GTCGAGGTGCCCGAAGGACCGCGCACCTGGTGCATGACCCGCAAGCCCGGTGCCTGAACGCGTTAAGTCG
ACAATCAACCTCTGGATTACAAAATTTGTGAAAGATTGACTGGTATTCTTAACTATGTTGCTCCTTTTAC
GCTATGTGGATACGCTGCTTTAATGCCTTTGTATCATGCTATTGCTTCCCGTATGGCTTTCATTTTCTCC
TCCTTGTATAAATCCTGGTTGCTGTCTCTTTATGAGGAGTTGTGGCCCGTTGTCAGGCAACGTGGCGTGG
TGTGCACTGTGTTTGCTGACGCAACCCCCACTGGTTGGGGCATTGCCACCACCTGTCAGCTCCTTTCCGG
GACTTTCGCTTTCCCCCTCCCTATTGCCACGGCGGAACTCATCGCCGCCTGCCTTGCCCGCTGCTGGACA
GGGGCTCGGCTGTTGGGCACTGACAATTCCGTGGTGTTGTCGGGGAAATCATCGTCCTTTCCTTGGCTGC
TCGCCTGTGTTGCCACCTGGATTCTGCGCGGGACGTCCTTCTGCTACGTCCCTTCGGCCCTCAATCCAGC
GGACCTTCCTTCCCGCGGCCTGCTGCCGGCTCTGCGGCCTCTTCCGCGTCTTCGCCTTCGCCCTCAGACG
AGTCGGATCTCCCTTTGGGCCGCCTCCCCGCGTCGACTTTAAGACCAATGACTTACAAGGCAGCTGTAGA
TCTTAGCCACTTTTTAAAAGAAAAGGGGGGACTGGAAGGGCTAATTCACTCCCAACGAAGACAAGATCTG
CTTTTTGCTTGTACTGGGTCTCTCTGGTTAGACCAGATCTGAGCCTGGGAGCTCTCTGGCTAACTAGGGA
ACCCACTGCTTAAGCCTCAATAAAGCTTGCCTTGAGTGCTTCAAGTAGTGTGTGCCCGTCTGTTGTGTGA
CTCTGGTAACTAGAGATCCCTCAGACCCTTTTAGTCAGTGTGGAAAATCTCTAGCAGTACGTATAGTAGT
TCATGTCATCTTATTATTCAGTATTTATAACTTGCAAAGAAATGAATATCAGAGAGTGAGAGGAACTTGT
TTATTGCAGCTTATAATGGTTACAAATAAAGCAATAGCATCACAAATTTCACAAATAAAGCATTTTTTTC
ACTGCATTCTAGTTGTGGTTTGTCCAAACTCATCAATGTATCTTATCATGTCTGGCTCTAGCTATCCCGC
CCCTAACTCCGCCCATCCCGCCCCTAACTCCGCCCAGTTCCGCCCATTCTCCGCCCCATGGCTGACTAAT
TTTTTTTATTTATGCAGAGGCCGAGGCCGCCTCGGCCTCTGAGCTATTCCAGAAGTAGTGAGGAGGCTTT
TTTGGAGGCCTAGGGACGTACCCAATTCGCCCTATAGTGAGTCGTATTACGCGCGCTCACTGGCCGTCGT
TTTACAACGTCGTGACTGGGAAAACCCTGGCGTTACCCAACTTAATCGCCTTGCAGCACATCCCCCTTTC
GCCAGCTGGCGTAATAGCGAAGAGGCCCGCACCGATCGCCCTTCCCAACAGTTGCGCAGCCTGAATGGCG
AATGGG
[124 nt withheld, positions 3367-3490]
C
[91 nt withheld, positions 3492-3582]
A
[49 nt withheld, positions 3584-3632]
CCTTTGACGTTGGAGTCCACGTTCTTT
[37 nt withheld, positions 3660-3696]
ACCCTATCTCGGTCTATTCTTTTGATTTATAAGGGATTTTGCCGATTTCGGCCTATTGGTTAAAAAATGA
GCTGATTTAACAAAAATTTAACGCGAATTTTAACAAAATATTAACGCTTACAATTTAGGTGGCACTTTTC
GGGGAAATGTGCGCGGAACCCCTATTTGTTTATTTTTCTAAATACATTCAAATATGTATCCGCTCATGAG
ACAATAACCCTGATAAATGCTTCAATAATATTGAAAAAGGAAGAGTATGAGTATTCAACATTTCCGTGTC
GCCCTTATTCCCTTTTTTGCGGCATTTTGCCTTCCTGTTTTTGCTCACCCAGAAACGCTGGTGAAAGTAA
AAGATGCTGAAGATCAGTTGGGTGCACGAGTGGGTTACATCGAACTGGATCTCAACAGCGGTAAGATCCT
TGAGAGTTTTCGCCCCGAAGAACGTTTTCCAATGATGAGCACTTTTAAAGTTCTGCTATGTGGCGCGGTA
TTATCCCGTATTGACGCCGGGCAAGAGCAACTCGGTCGCCGCATACACTATTCTCAGAATGACTTGGTTG
AGTACTCACCAGTCACAGAAAAGCATCTTACGGATGGCATGACAGTAAGAGAATTATGCAGTGCTGCCAT
AACCATGAGTGATAACACTGCGGCCAACTTACTTCTGACAACGATCGGAGGACCGAAGGAGCTAACCGCT
TTTTTGCACAACATGGGGGATCATGTAACTCGCCTTGATCGTTGGGAACCGGAGCTGAATGAAGCCATAC
CAAACGACGAGCGTGACACCACGATGCCTGTAGCAATGGCAACAACGTTGCGCAAACTATTAACTGGCGA
ACTACTTACTCTAGCTTCCCGGCAACAATTAATAGACTGGATGGAGGCGGATAAAGTTGCAGGACCACTT
CTGCGCTCGGCCCTTCCGGCTGGCTGGTTTATTGCTGATAAATCTGGAGCCGGTGAGCGTGGGTCTCGCG
GTATCATTGCAGCACTGGGGCCAGATGGTAAGCCCTCCCGTATCGTAGTTATCTACACGACGGGGAGTCA
GGCAACTATGGATGAACGAAATAGACAGATCGCTGAGATAGGTGCCTCACTGATTAAGCATTGGTAACTG
TCAGACCAAGTTTACTCATATATACTTTAGATTGATTTAAAACTTCATTTTTAATTTAAAAGGATCTAGG
TGAAGATCCTTTTTGATAATCTCATGACCAAAATCCCTTAACGTGAGTTTTCGTTCCACTGAGCGTCAGA
CCCCGTAGAAAAGATCAAAGGATCTTCTTGAGATCCTTTTTTTCTGCGCGTAATCTGCTGCTTGCAAACA
AAAAAACCACCGCTACCAGCGGTGGTTTGTTTGCCGGATCAAGAGCTACCAACTCTTTTTCCGAAGGTAA
CTGGCTTCAGCAGAGCGCAGATACCAAATACTGTTCTTCTAGTGTAGCCGTAGTTAGGCCACCACTTCAA
GAACTCTGTAGCACCGCCTACATACCTCGCTCTGCTAATCCTGTTACCAGTGGCTGCTGCCAGTGGCGAT
AAGTCGTGTCTTACCGGGTTGGACTCAAGACGATAGTTACCGGATAAGGCGCAGCGGTCGGGCTGAACGG
GGGGTTCGTGCACACAGCCCAGCTTGGAGCGAACGACCTACACCGAACTGAGATACCTACAGCGTGAGCT
ATGAGAAAGCGCCACGCTTCCCGAAGGGAGAAAGGCGGACAGGTATCCGGTAAGCGGCAGGGTCGGAACA
GGAGAGCGCACGAGGGAGCTTCCAGGGGGAAACGCCTGGTATCTTTATAGTCCTGTCGGGTTTCGCCACC
TCTGACTTGAGCGTCGATTTTTGTGATGCTCGTCAGGGGGGCGGAGCCTATGGAAAAACGCCAGCAACGC
GGCCTTTTTACGGTTCCTGGCCTTTTGCTGGCCTTTTGCTCACATGTTCTTTCCTGCGTTATCCCCTGAT
TCTGTGGATAACCGTATTACCGCCTTTGAGTGAGCTGATACCGCTCGCCGCAGCCGAACGACCGAGCGCA
GCGAGTCAGTGAGCGAGGAAGCGGAAGAGCGCCCAATACGCAAACCGCCTCTCCCCGCGCGTTGGCCGAT
TCATTAATGCAGCTGGCACGACAGGTTTCCCGACTGGAAAGCGGGCAGTGAGCGCAACGCAATTAATGTG
AGTTAGCTCACTCATTAGGCACCCCAGGCTTTACACTTTATGCTTCCGGCTCGTATGTTGTGTGGAATTG
TGAGCGGATAACAATTTCACACAGGAAACAGCTATGACCATGATTACGCCAAGCGCGCAATTAACCCTCA
CTAAAGGGAACAAAAGCTGGAGCTGCAAGCTTAATGTAGTCTTATGCAATACTCTTGTAGTCTTGCAACA
TGGTAACGATGAGTTAGCAACATGCCTTACAAGGAGAGAAAAAGCACCGTGCATGCCGATTGGTGGAAGT
AAGGTGGTACGATCGTGCCTTATTAGGAAGGCAACAGACGGGTCTGACATGGATTGGACGAACCACTGAA
TTGCCGCATTGCAGAGATATTGTATTTAAGTGCCTAGCTCGATACATAAACGGGTCTCTCTGGTTAGACC
AGATCTGAGCCTGGGAGCTCTCTGGCTAACTAGGGAACCCACTGCTTAAGCCTCAATAAAGCTTGCCTTG
AGTGCTTCAAGTAGTGTGTGCCCGTCTGTTGTGTGACTCTGGTAACTAGAGATCCCTCAGACCCTTTTAG
TCAGTGTGGAAAATCTCTAGCAGTGGCGCCCGAACAGGGACTTGAAAGCGAAAGGGAAACCAGAGGAGCT
CTCTCGACGCAGGACTCGGCTTGCTGAAGCGCGCACGGCAAGAGGCGAGGGGCGGCGACTGGTGAGTACG
CCAAAAATTTTGACTAGCGGAGGCTAGAAGGAGAGAGATGGGTGCGAGAGCGTCAGTATTAAGCGGGGGA
GAATTAGATCGCGATGGGAAAAAATTCGGTTAAGGCCAGGGGGAAAGAAAAAATATAAATTAAAACATAT
AGTATGGGCAAGCAGGGAGCTAGAACGATTCGCAGTTAATCCTGGCCTGTTAGAAACATCAGAAGGCTGT
AGACAAATACTGGGACAGCTACAACCATCCCTTCAGACAGGATCAGAAGAACTTAGATCATTATATAATA
CAGTAGCAACCCTCTATTGTGTGCATCAAAGGATAGAGATAAAAGACACCAAGGAAGCTTTAGACAAGAT
AGAGGAAGAGCAAAACAAAAGTAAGACCACCGCACAGCAAGCGGCCGCTGATCTTCAGACCTGGAGGAGG
AGATATGAGGGACAATTGGAGAAGTGAATTATATAAATATAAAGTAGTAAAAATTGAACCATTAGGAGTA
GCACCCACCAAGGCAAAGAGAAGAGTGGTGCAGAGAGAAAAAAGAGCAGTGGGAATAGGAGCTTTGTTCC
TTGGGTTCTTGGGAGCAGCAGGAAGCACTATGGGCGCAGCGTCAATGACGCTGACGGTACAGGCCAGACA
ATTATTGTCTGGTATAGTGCAGCAGCAGAACAATTTGCTGAGGGCTATTGAGGCGCAACAGCATCTGTTG
CAACTCACAGTCTGGGGCATCAAGCAGCTCCAGGCAAGAATCCTGGCTGTGGAAAGATACCTAAAGGATC
AACAGCTCCTGGGGATTTGGGGTTGCTCTGGAAAACTCATTTGCACCACTGCTGTGCCTTGGAATGCTAG
TTGGAGTAATAAATCTCTGGAACAGATTTGGAATCACACGACCTGGATGGAGTGGGACAGAGAAATTAAC
AATTACACAAGCTTAATACACTCCTTAATTGAAGAATCGCAAAACCAGCAAGAAAAGAATGAACAAGAAT
TATTGGAATTAGATAAATGGGCAAGTTTGTGGAATTGGTTTAACATAACAAATTGGCTGTGGTATATAAA
ATTATTCATAATGATAGTAGGAGGCTTGGTAGGTTTAAGAATAGTTTTTGCTGTACTTTCTATAGTGAAT
AGAGTTAGGCAGGGATATTCACCATTATCGTTTCAGACCCACCTCCCAACCCCGAGGGGACCCAGAGAGG
GCCTATTTCCCATGATTCCTTCATATTTGCATATACGATACAAGGCTGTTAGAGAGATAATTAGAATTAA
TTTGACTGTAAACACAAAGATATTAGTACAAAATACGTGACGTAGAAAGTAATAATTTCTTGGGTAGTTT
GCAGTTTTAAAATTATGTTTTAAAATGGACTATCATATGCTTACCGTAACTTGAAAGTATTTCGATTTCT
TGGCTTTATATATCTTGTGGAAAGGACGAAACACCGGCTTGCTAATGCTACCACCAGTTTTAGAGCTAGA
AATAGCAAGTTAAAATAAGGCTAGTCCGTTATCAACTTGAAAAAGTGGCACCGAGTCGGTGCTTTTTTAA
GCTTGGCGTAACTAGATCTTGAGACAAATGGCAGTATTCATCCACAATTTTAAAAGAAAAGGGGGGATTG
GGGGGTACAGTGCAGGGGAAAGAATAGTAGACATAATAGCAACAGACATACAAACTAAAGAATTACAAAA
ACAAATTACAAAAATTCAAAATTTTCGGGTTTATTACAGGGACAGCAGAGATCCACTTTGGCGCCGGCTC
GAGGGGG
Features (pLannotate 1.2.2; 29 found; start..end, strand, type, name):
     14..80      +  CDS            small t antigen (fragment): SV40 (simian virus 40) small t antigen
    106..317     +  promoter       EF-1α core promoter: core promoter for human elongation factor EF-1α
    318..1256    +  intron         EF-1α intron A: intron upstream of the start codon of human EF-1α
   1278..1877    +  CDS            PuroR (fragment): puromycin N-acetyltransferase; pac from Streptomyces; confers resistance to puromycin
   1893..2481    +  misc_feature   WPRE: woodchuck hepatitis virus posttranscriptional regulatory element
   2532..2551    +  misc_feature   cPPT/CTS (fragment): central polypurine tract and central termination sequence of HIV-1
   2553..2786    +  LTR            3' LTR (ΔU3): self-inactivating 3' long terminal repeat (LTR) from HIV-1
   2864..2985    +  polyA_signal   SV40 poly(A) signal: SV40 polyadenylation signal
   3025..3160    +  rep_origin     SV40 ori: SV40 origin of replication
   3181..3199    -  promoter       T7 promoter: promoter for bacteriophage T7 RNA polymerase
   3207..3362    +  CDS            lacZα (fragment): LacZα fragment of β-galactosidase; lacZ fragment
   3367..3795    +  rep_origin     f1 ori (sequence partly withheld): f1 bacteriophage origin of replication; arrow indicates direction of (+) strand synthesis
   3848..3952    +  promoter       AmpR promoter: bla
   3953..4813    +  CDS            AmpR: β-lactamase; bla; confers resistance to ampicillin, carbenicillin, and related antibiotics
   4984..5572    +  rep_origin     ori: high-copy-number ColE1/pMB1/pBR322/pUC origin of replication
   5755..5847    +  CDS            lacI (fragment): lac repressor; lacI; The lac repressor binds to the lac operator to inhibit transcription in E. coli. This inhibition can be relieved by adding lactose or isopropyl-β-D-thiogalactopyranoside (IPTG).
   5860..5881    +  protein_bind   CAP binding site: CAP binding activates transcription in the presence of cAMP. E. coli catabolite activator protein
   5896..5926    +  promoter       lac promoter: promoter for the E. coli lac operon
   5934..5950    +  protein_bind   lac operator: The lac repressor binds to the lac operator to inhibit transcription in E. coli. This inhibition can be relieved by adding lactose or isopropyl-β-D-thiogalactopyranoside (IPTG). lac repressor encoded by lacI
   5995..6013    +  promoter       T3 promoter: promoter for bacteriophage T3 RNA polymerase
   6041..6267    +  promoter       RSV promoter: Rous sarcoma virus enhancer/promoter
   6268..6448    +  LTR            5' LTR (truncated): truncated 5' long terminal repeat (LTR) from HIV-1
   6495..6620    +  misc_feature   HIV-1 Ψ: packaging signal of human immunodeficiency virus type 1
   6604..6967    +  CDS            HIV-1 gag (fragment): gag protein from human immunodeficiency virus 1; gag
   7113..7346    +  misc_feature   RRE: The Rev response element (RRE) of HIV-1 allows for Rev-dependent mRNA export from the nucleus to the cytoplasm.
   7723..7749    +  CDS            Rev (fragment): human immunodeficiency virus 1 (HIV-1) Rev protein; rev; enhances nuclear export of unspliced and incompletely spliced viral mRNAs
   7753..7993    +  promoter       U6 promoter: RNA polymerase III promoter for human U6 snRNA
   8023..8098    +  misc_RNA       gRNA scaffold: guide RNA scaffold for the Streptococcus pyogenes CRISPR/Cas9 system
   8154..8271    +  misc_feature   cPPT/CTS: central polypurine tract and central termination sequence of HIV-1
