[The description below was written by a language model from this plasmid's Addgene catalogue record and pLannotate feature annotations shown in this document.]
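Description:
CSF1R gRNA (BRDN0001146637) is a third-generation lentiviral CRISPR guide plasmid built on the lentiGuide-Puro backbone, carrying a single guide RNA directed against human CSF1R, the receptor tyrosine kinase for colony-stimulating factor 1 (also known as c-FMS or CD115). The roughly 8.3 kb plasmid is propagated in E. coli at high copy from a ColE1/pUC-type origin under ampicillin selection (AmpR, β-lactamase). The backbone also retains an f1 origin, an SV40 origin and poly(A) signal, and remnants of lac and T7/T3 cloning elements.

The lentiviral transfer cassette begins with an RSV promoter fused to a truncated HIV-1 5' LTR, which makes genomic RNA production Tat-independent. This is followed by the Ψ packaging signal with a partial gag sequence, the Rev response element for Rev-dependent nuclear export, and a cPPT/CTS to aid nuclear import. It ends with a ΔU3 self-inactivating 3' LTR. Within this frame, a human U6 RNA polymerase III promoter drives the CSF1R-specific spacer joined to the Streptococcus pyogenes gRNA scaffold. A separate EF-1α promoter, with its intron A, expresses puromycin N-acetyltransferase so that transduced mammalian cells can be selected with puromycin, and a WPRE downstream enhances transcript expression.

The plasmid does not encode Cas9, so it is meant to be used with a separate Cas9 vector such as lentiCas9-Blast or in cells that already express Cas9. The guide was designed against two CSF1R reference transcripts and belongs to a human kinome gRNA collection built with optimized sgRNA design rules, supporting its use for CSF1R knockout.
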