Addgene plasmid #77038: CSF1R gRNA (BRDN0001146637)
Purpose: 3rd generation lentiviral gRNA plasmid targeting human CSF1R
Depositing lab: John Doench & David Root. Depositing organization: Broad Institute. Publication: Optimized sgRNA design to maximize activity and minimize off-target effects of CRISPR-Cas9. Doench JG, Fusi N, Sullender M, Hegde M, Vaimberg EW, Donovan KF, Smith I, Tothova Z, Wilen C, Orchard R, Virgin HW, Listgarten J, Root DE. Nat Biotechnol. 2016 Jan 18. doi: 10.1038/nbt.3437. PubMed 26780180.
Backbone
  Vector backbone: lentiGuide-Puro
  Backbone manufacturer: Zhang Lab (Addgene plasmid # 52963)
  Vector type: Mammalian Expression, Lentiviral, CRISPR
  Selectable markers: Puromycin
Growth in bacteria
  Bacterial resistance: Ampicillin, 100 μg/mL
  Growth temperature: 37°C
  Growth strain: DH5alpha
  Copy number: High Copy
Gene/Insert
  Gene/Insert name: CSF1R (alt name: NM_001288705.1)
  gRNA/shRNA sequence: GCTTGCTAATGCTACCACCA
  Species: H. sapiens (human)
  Entrez Gene: CSF1R (a.k.a. BANDDOS, C-FMS, CD115, CSF-1R, CSFR, FIM2, FMS, GPSC, HDLS, HDLS1, M-CSF-R)
  Promoter: hU6
  Cloning method: Unknown
  Sequencing primers: 5′ U6-F; 3′ pS2-R
Terms and licenses: Academic/Nonprofit Terms; Industry Terms: Not Available to Industry
Depositor comments: The gRNA was designed to target the following Genbank reference sequence(s): NM_001288705.1,NM_005211.3. Note that this plasmid does NOT contain Cas9. It should be used in conjunction with lentiCas9-Blast (Addgene #52962) or otherwise with cell lines already expressing Cas9. Browse the full kinome gRNA library at http://www.addgene.org/pooled-library/broadgpp-human-kinome/ or visit http://www.broadinstitute.org/rnai/public/ for detailed protocols and information.
How to cite: CSF1R gRNA (BRDN0001146637) was a gift from John Doench & David Root (Addgene plasmid # 77038 ; http://n2t.net/addgene:77038 ; RRID:Addgene_77038)
