>Addgene plasmid #77038 | CSF1R gRNA (BRDN0001146637) | depositor partial sequence | sequence record 144498 | Target Sequence
GCTTGCTAATGCTACCACCA
