>Addgene plasmid #77038 | CSF1R gRNA (BRDN0001146637) | addgene partial sequence | sequence record 186995 | hU6-F
TAGAAAGTAATAATTTCTTGGGTAGTTTGCAGTTTTAAAATTATGTTTTAAAATGGACTATCATATGCTT
ACCGTAACTTGAAAGTATTTCGATTTCTTGGCTTTATATATCTTGTGGAAAGGACGAAACACCGGCTTGC
TAATGCTACCACCAGTTTTAGAGCTAGAAATAGCAAGTTAAAATAAGGCTAGTCCGTTATCAACTTGAAA
AAGTGGCACCGAGTCGGTGCTTTTTTAAGCTTGGCGTAACTAGATCTTGAGACAAATGGCAGTATTCATC
CACAATTTTAAAAGAAAAGGGGGGATTGGGGGGTACAGTGCAGGGGAAAGAATAGTAGACATAATAGCAA
CAGACATACAAACTAAAGAATTACAAAAACAAATTACAAAAATTCAAAATTTTCGGGTTTATTACAGGGA
CAGCAGAGATCCACTTTGGCGCCGGCTCGAGGGGGCCCGGGTGCAAAGATGGATAAAGTTTTAAACAGAG
AGGAATCTTTGCAGCTAATGGACCTTCTAGGTCTTGAAAGGAGTGGGAATTGGCTCCGGTGCCCGTCAGT
GGGCAGAGCG
